>Addgene plasmid #153395 | lvl0 eGFP CDS | addgene full sequence | sequence record 314897 | Addgene NGS Result
AAGCTTCGAGACCCTGCAGTCCGGCAAAAAAGGGCAAGGTGTCACCACCCTGCCCTTTTTCTTTAAAACC
GAAAAGATTACTTCGCGTTATGCAGGCTTCCTCGCTCACTGACTCGCTGCGCTCGGTCGTTCGGCTGCGG
CGAGCGGTATCAGCTCACTCAAAGGCGGTAATACGGTTATCCACAGAATCAGGGGATAACGCAGGAAAGA
ACATGTGAGCAAAAGGCCAGCAAAAGGCCAGGAACCGTAAAAAGGCCGCGTTGCTGGCGTTTTTCCACAG
GCTCCGCCCCCCTGACGAGCATCACAAAAATCGACGCTCAAGTCAGAGGTGGCGAAACCCGACAGGACTA
TAAAGATACCAGGCGTTTCCCCCTGGAAGCTCCCTCGTGCGCTCTCCTGTTCCGACCCTGCCGCTTACCG
GATACCTGTCCGCCTTTCTCCCTTCGGGAAGCGTGGCGCTTTCTCATAGCTCACGCTGTAGGTATCTCAG
TTCGGTGTAGGTCGTTCGCTCCAAGCTGGGCTGTGTGCACGAACCCCCCGTTCAGCCCGACCGCTGCGCC
TTATCCGGTAACTATCGTCTTGAGTCCAACCCGGTAAGACACGACTTATCGCCACTGGCAGCAGCCACTG
GTAACAGGATTAGCAGAGCGAGGTATGTAGGCGGTGCTACAGAGTTCTTGAAGTGGTGGCCTAACTACGG
CTACACTAGAAGAACAGTATTTGGTATCTGCGCTCTGCTGAAGCCAGTTACCTTCGGAAAAAGAGTTGGT
AGCTCTTGATCCGGCAAACAAACCACCGCTGGTAGCGGTGGTTTTTTTGTTTGCAAGCAGCAGATTACGC
GCAGAAAAAAAGGATCTCAAGAAGATCCTTTGATCTTTTCTACGGGGTCTGACGCTCAGTGGAACGAAAA
CTCACGTTAAGGGATTTTGGTCATGAGATTATCAAAAAGGATCTTCACCTAGATCCTTTTAAATTAAAAA
TGAAGTTTTAAATCAATCTAAAGTATATATGAGTAAACTTGGTCTGACAGCTCGAGGCTTGGATTCTCAC
CAATAAAAAACGCCCGGCGGCAACCGAGCGTTCTGAACAAATCCAGATGGAGTTCTGAGGTCATTACTGG
ATCTATCAACAGGAGTCCAAGCGAGCTCGATATCAAATTACGCCCCGCCCTGCCACTCATCGCAGTACTG
TTGTAATTCATTAAGCATTCTGCCGACATGGAAGCCATCACAAACGGCATGATGAACCTGAATCGCCAGC
GGCATCAGCACCTTGTCGCCTTGCGTATAATATTTGCCCATGGTGAAAACGGGGGCGAAGAAGTTGTCCA
TATTGGCCACGTTTAAATCAAAACTGGTGAAACTCACCCAGGGATTGGCTGAGACGAAAAACATATTCTC
AATAAACCCTTTAGGGAAATAGGCCAGGTTTTCACCGTAACACGCCACATCTTGCGAATATATGTGTAGA
AACTGCCGGAAATCGTCGTGGTATTCACTCCAGAGCGATGAAAACGTTTCAGTTTGCTCATGGAAAACGG
TGTAACAAGGGTGAACACTATCCCATATCACCAGCTCACCGTCTTTCATTGCCATACGAAATTCCGGATG
AGCATTCATCAGGCGGGCAAGAATGTGAATAAAGGCCGGATAAAACTTGTGCTTATTTTTCTTTACGGTC
TTTAAAAAGGCCGTAATATCCAGCTGAACGGTCTGGTTATAGGTACATTGAGCAACTGACTGAAATGCCT
CAAAATGTTCTTTACGATGCCATTGGGATATATCAACGGTGGTATATCCAGTGATTTTTTTCTCCATTTT
AGCTTCCTTAGCTCCTGAAAATCTCGATAACTCAAAAAATACGCCCGGTAGTGATCTTATTTCATTATGG
TGAAAGTTGGAACCTCTTACGTGCCCGATCAACTCGAGTGCCACCTGACGTCTAAGAAACCATTATTATC
ATGACATTAACCTATAAAAATAGGCGTATCACGAGGCAGAATTTCAGATAAAAAAAATCCTTAGCTTTCG
CTAAGGATGATTTCTGGAATTCGGTCTCAAATGGTGAGCAAGGGCGAGGAGCTGTTCACCGGGGTGGTGC
CCATCCTGGTCGAGCTGGACGGCGACGTAAACGGCCACAAGTTCAGCGTGTCCGGCGAGGGCGAGGGCGA
TGCCACCTACGGCAAGCTGACCCTGAAGTTCATCTGCACCACCGGCAAGCTGCCCGTGCCCTGGCCCACC
CTCGTGACCACCTTCAGCTACGGCGTGCAGTGCTTCAGCCGCTACCCCGACCACATGAAGCAGCACGACT
TCTTCAAGTCCGCCATGCCCGAAGGCTACGTCCAGGAGCGCACCATCTTCTTCAAGGACGACGGCAACTA
CAAGACCCGCGCCGAGGTGAAGTTCGAGGGCGACACCCTGGTGAACCGCATCGAGCTGAAGGGCATCGAC
TTCAAGGAGGACGGCAACATCCTGGGGCACAAGCTGGAGTACAACTACAACAGCCACAACGTCTATATCA
TGGCCGACAAGCAGAAGAACGGCATCAAGGTGAACTTCAAGATCCGCCACAACATCGAGGACGGCAGCGT
GCAGCTCGCCGACCACTACCAGCAGAACACCCCCATCGGCGACGGCCCCGTGCTGCTGCCCGACAACCAC
TACCTGAGCACCCAGTCCGCCCTGAGCAAAGACCCCAACGAGAAGCGCGATCACATGGTCCTGCTGGAGT
TCGTGACCGCCGCCGGGATCACTCACGGCATGGACGAGCTGTACAAGT
Features (pLannotate 1.2.2; 7 found; start..end, strand, type, name):
     20..77      +  terminator     his operon terminator: This putative transcriptin terminator from the E. coli his operon has a 2-bp deletion introduced during synthesis. Its efficiency has not been determined.
    272..860     -  rep_origin     ori: high-copy-number ColE1/pMB1/pBR322/pUC origin of replication
   1043..1137    -  terminator     lambda t0 terminator: transcription terminator from phage lambda
   1161..1817    -  CDS            cat: CAT_ECOLX - Experimental evidence at protein level: Swiss-Prot protein existence level 1. This enzyme is an effector of chloramphenicol resistance in bacteria. From Escherichia coli. This protein is used as a marker in many commonly used cloning vectors, such as pACYC184.
   1818..1915    -  promoter       cat promoter: promoter of the E. coli cat gene encoding chloramphenicol acetyltransferase
   2001..2044    -  terminator     bacterial terminator: putative bacterial transcription terminator
   2061..2       +  CDS            EGFP (across the origin): the original enhanced GFP (Yang et al., 1996) mammalian codon-optimized
