[The description below was written by a language model from this plasmid's Addgene catalogue record and pLannotate feature annotations shown in this document.]
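Description:
lvl0 eGFP CDS is a Level 0 standard-part plasmid from the Mobius Assembly for Plant Systems toolkit. It carries the enhanced green fluorescent protein coding sequence in the small mUAV (Mobius universal acceptor vector) backbone. Although catalogued as a plant expression vector, it is a bacterial storage and donor plasmid rather than something that expresses GFP on its own. The sequenced record is 2,778 nt, matching the stated backbone of about 2.05 kb plus a 725 bp synthetic insert. The plasmid replicates in E. coli at high copy from a ColE1/pUC-type origin. Selection is with chloramphenicol, through a cat gene driven by its native promoter and followed by the phage lambda t0 terminator.

The payload is the EGFP open reading frame alone, annotated as the original mammalian codon-optimised enhanced GFP; in the circular map it spans the numbering origin. No plant promoter, untranslated region or plant terminator appears in the feature table. The insert is flanked only by bacterial transcription terminators, a his operon terminator on one side and a putative bacterial terminator on the other. These presumably insulate the cloning site from read-through transcription in the bacterial host. The part was inserted through AarI sites, a type IIS enzyme, and both sites were destroyed in the process. The overhangs and enzyme used to release the part for later assembly are not given in the record.

The construct supplies a reporter coding sequence that can be combined with promoter and terminator parts into higher-level transcription units. The associated work examined how promoter and terminator pairings affect gene expression in plants.
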