Addgene plasmid #153395: lvl0 eGFP CDS
Purpose: Green fluorescent protein coding sequence
Depositing lab: Naomi Nakayama. Depositing organization: University of Edinburgh. Publication: Mobius Assembly for Plant Systems highlights promoter-terminator interaction in gene regulation. Andreou , Andreas I., Nirkko, Jessica , Ochoa-Villarreal, Marisol , Nakayama, Naomi. bioRxiv, March 31, 2021 10.1101/2021.03.31.437819.
Backbone
  Vector backbone: mUAV
  Backbone size w/o insert (bp): 2053
  Vector type: Plant Expression
Growth in bacteria
  Bacterial resistance: Chloramphenicol, 25 μg/mL
  Growth temperature: 37°C
  Growth strain: DH5alpha
  Copy number: High Copy
Gene/Insert
  Gene/Insert name: eGFP CDS
  Species: Synthetic
  Insert size (bp): 725
  Cloning method: Restriction Enzyme; 5′ cloning site AarI (destroyed during cloning); 3′ cloning site AarI (destroyed during cloning)
  Sequencing primers: 5′ tgccacctgacgtctaagaa; 3′ attaccgcctttgagtgagc
Terms and licenses: Academic/Nonprofit Terms; Industry Terms: Not Available to Industry
How to cite: lvl0 eGFP CDS was a gift from Naomi Nakayama (Addgene plasmid # 153395 ; http://n2t.net/addgene:153395 ; RRID:Addgene_153395)
